Addgene plasmid #18289: T4 Lysozyme L39A WT*
Depositing lab: Brian Matthews. Depositing organization: University of Oregon.
Backbone
  Vector backbone: pHS1403
  Backbone size w/o insert (bp): 5000
  Vector type: Bacterial Expression
Growth in bacteria
  Bacterial resistance: Ampicillin, 100 μg/mL
  Growth temperature: 37°C
  Growth strain: DH5alpha
  Copy number: High Copy
Gene/Insert
  Gene/Insert name: T4 Lysozyme (alt name: DH51)
  Species: Bacteriophage T4
  Insert size (bp): 600
  Mutation: L39A WT*
  GenBank ID: NP_049736
  Entrez Gene: e (a.k.a. T4p123)
  Cloning method: Restriction Enzyme; 5′ cloning site BamHI (not destroyed); 3′ cloning site HindIII (not destroyed)
  Sequencing primers: 5′ na; 3′ GGCGTATCACGAGGCCC
Terms and licenses: Academic/Nonprofit Terms; Industry Terms: Not Available to Industry
Depositor comments: The BamHI site is 27 bp from the ATG and the HindIII site is 115 bp from the stop.
How to cite: T4 Lysozyme L39A WT* was a gift from Brian Matthews (Addgene plasmid # 18289 ; http://n2t.net/addgene:18289 ; RRID:Addgene_18289)
