[The description below was written by a language model from this plasmid's Addgene catalogue record.]
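Description:
T4 Lysozyme L39A WT* is a bacterial expression plasmid built on the pHS1403 backbone (about 5 kb without insert) that carries a mutant form of the bacteriophage T4 lysozyme gene (gene e). It is maintained in E. coli as a high-copy plasmid under ampicillin selection. The record does not name the origin of replication or the promoter that drives expression, and no feature table is provided, so the regulatory architecture of the backbone cannot be described from the available information.

The insert is roughly 600 bp and was cloned as a BamHI–HindIII fragment, with both restriction sites preserved. According to the depositor's notes, the BamHI site lies 27 bp from the start codon and the HindIII site 115 bp from the stop codon, so the fragment includes short flanking untranslated sequence on either side of the coding region. The encoded protein carries the substitution L39A, replacing leucine 39 with alanine, in the "WT*" background. The record does not define WT*; in the T4 lysozyme literature the term conventionally refers to a cysteine-free pseudo-wild-type version of the enzyme used as a reference background for point mutants. No fusion tags or reporters are listed.

No specific application is stated, but a single-site mutant of this kind in a bacterial expression vector is suited to producing recombinant protein in E. coli for comparing the variant's stability, folding and structure against the parent enzyme. T4 lysozyme is a widely used model system for this type of study.
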