>Addgene plasmid #18289 | T4 Lysozyme L39A WT* | addgene partial sequence | sequence record 24076 | 3primeUP
NGAAAAGCCCGCTCATTAGGCGGGCTCAGATCTGCTCATGTTTGACAGCTTATCATCGATAAGCTTCGGC
AATAAATTCTTGATATGTTTTCATATGTTTCCTTTAAATATTTTAATTAGTAATTGTCTATTCAAGTAAT
TGTGAATATACTATCACAATTCCAAGAGAAAGTAAACAGCTTTATAGATTTTTATACGCGTCCCAAGTGC
CAGTTCTAAACGTTGTAATGACTCGTTTTGCGCGATTAGGTGTTTGATTATACCATCTACTTTTAGCTAA
GTTAACTGCTGCTTCATCCCAGCGTTTTTGTTGAAGCATACGTAAAGAGTTAGTAAATCCTGCCACACCG
GTTTCTCCCATTTGGAAAACCATATTAATCAATGCAGCGCGACGAACCGCATCAAGAGAATCATAAACCG
GTTTTAATTTAGCATTTCTCAGAATTCCGCGAACAGCAGCATCAACATCCTGATTAAAGAGTTTTTCAGC
CTCATCTTTTGTAATTACACCATTAGTATTACGCCCAATAGCTTTATCTAATTCAGATTTAGCAGCATTT
GCTGATGGACTTTTTGTAAGCAAATGACCGATGCCAATAGTGTAATAGCCTTCTGTGTCTTTATAGATTT
TAAGTCTAAGACCTTCATCTATACGTAACATTTCAAATATATTCATAATACCTCCTAAGCATCGATGGAT
CCTGTTTCCTGTGTGAATTGTTATCCGCTCACAATTCCACACATTATACGAGCCGATGATAATGTCACAG
GGGATGGGGAGTAGCTGANCTGTTCCTGGTGAATGTANCGCTCCATCACCATANCNAGCGAGATATGCAC
NGGGAGGGNNAGCACG
